Addgene plasmid #238627: BRD4(46-460)-HaloTag Fusion Vector
Purpose: Express BRD4(46-460)-HaloTag Fusion Protein in Mammalian Cells under a CMV promoter
Depositing lab: Promega Corporation.
Backbone
  Vector backbone: pFC27K HaloTag(R) CMV-neo Flexi(R) Vector
  Vector type: Mammalian Expression
  Selectable markers: Neomycin
Growth in bacteria
  Bacterial resistance: Kanamycin, 50 μg/mL
  Growth temperature: 37°C
  Growth strain: DH5alpha
  Copy number: High Copy
Gene/Insert
  Gene/Insert name: BRD4
  Species: H. sapiens (human)
  Mutation: (46-460)
  Entrez Gene: BRD4 (a.k.a. CAP, CDLS6, FSHRG4, HUNK1, HUNKI, MCAP)
  Promoter: CMV
  Tag / fusion protein: HaloTag (R) (C terminal on backbone)
  Cloning method: Other
Terms and licenses: Academic/Nonprofit Terms; Industry Terms
How to cite: BRD4(46-460)-HaloTag Fusion Vector was a gift from Promega Corporation (Addgene plasmid # 238627 ; http://n2t.net/addgene:238627 ; RRID:Addgene_238627)
