[The description below was written by a language model from this plasmid's Addgene catalogue record and pLannotate feature annotations shown in this document.]
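Description:
BRD4(46-460)-HaloTag Fusion Vector is a mammalian expression plasmid built on the pFC27K HaloTag CMV-neo Flexi backbone, designed to produce a truncated human BRD4 protein fused at its C terminus to HaloTag. It replicates in E. coli from a high-copy ColE1/pUC-type origin, and a ColE1 cer site helps keep the plasmid monomeric. A single neo (nptII) gene serves both hosts. It sits behind tandem SV40 early and bacterial EM7 promoters and is followed by a synthetic poly(A) signal, so it gives kanamycin resistance in bacteria and neomycin-class drug selection in mammalian cells.

The expression cassette uses the CMV immediate-early enhancer and promoter followed by a chimeric β-globin/immunoglobulin intron, which generally improves transcript processing and expression. A T7 promoter just upstream of the coding region, together with a partial T7 terminator downstream, would also permit T7 polymerase-driven transcription. The insert encodes residues 46–460 of BRD4. The automated annotation labels this open reading frame as a BRD3 fragment, most likely reflecting homology among BET family members rather than a different insert; the catalogue entry identifies it as BRD4. A TEV protease site links the insert to HaloTag, a modified bacterial dehalogenase that bonds covalently to chloroalkane ligands. This allows fluorescent labelling or capture of the fusion, and the tag can be removed by TEV cleavage. An SV40 poly(A) signal lies downstream of the cassette, annotated on the reverse strand. Several other short annotated fragments appear to be backbone remnants or spurious matches. The record states only expression in mammalian cells as the purpose and names no specific downstream assay.
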