Features (pLannotate 1.2.2; 21 found; start..end, strand, type, name):
    140..517     +  enhancer       CMV enhancer: human cytomegalovirus immediate early enhancer
    519..718     +  promoter       CMV promoter: human cytomegalovirus (CMV) immediate early promoter
    857..989     +  intron         chimeric intron: chimera between introns from human β-globin and immunoglobulin heavy chain genes
   1033..1051    +  promoter       T7 promoter: promoter for bacteriophage T7 RNA polymerase
   1068..2267    +  CDS            BRD3 (fragment) (sequence partly withheld): BRD3_HUMAN - Also known as KIAA0043, RING3L. Experimental evidence at protein level: Swiss-Prot protein existence level 1. Chromatin reader that recognizes and binds hyperacetylated chromatin and plays a role in the regulation of transcription, probably by chromatin remodeling and interaction with transcription factors (PubMed:18406326, PubMed:27105114). Regulates transcription by promoting the binding of the transcription factor GATA1 to its targets (By similarity). From Homo sapiens (Human).
   2289..2309    +  CDS            TEV site: tobacco etch virus (TEV) protease recognition and cleavage site
   2325..3208    +  CDS            HaloTag® (fragment): modified bacterial dehalogenase that forms covalent bonds with chloroalkane derivatives
   3219..3247    +  misc_feature   MCS (fragment): pUC18/19 multiple cloning site
   3254..3303    +  CDS            SET1 (fragment): solubility-enhancement tag derived from T7 phage gene 10B
   3311..3330    +  terminator     T7 terminator (fragment): transcription terminator for bacteriophage T7 RNA polymerase
   3352..3473    -  polyA_signal   SV40 poly(A) signal: SV40 polyadenylation signal
   3496..3564    -  CDS            large T antigen (fragment): large T antigen from SV40 (simian virus 40)
   3569..3601    +  rep_origin     M13 ori (fragment): M13 bacteriophage origin of replication; arrow indicates direction of (+) strand synthesis
   3602..3653    -  misc_feature   bom (fragment): basis of mobility region from pBR322
   3718..4075    +  promoter       SV40 promoter: SV40 enhancer and early promoter
   4090..4137    +  promoter       EM7 promoter: synthetic bacterial promoter&nbsp
   4169..4960    +  CDS            neo: KKA2_KLEPN - Also known as kan, nptII. Experimental evidence at protein level: Swiss-Prot protein existence level 1. Resistance to kanamycin, neomycin, paromomycin, ribostamycin, butirosin and gentamicin B. From Klebsiella pneumoniae.
   5027..5075    +  polyA_signal   poly(A) signal: synthetic polyadenylation signal
   5096..5185    -  CDS            tnpA (fragment): TN5P_ECOLX - Also known as tnp. Experimental evidence at protein level: Swiss-Prot protein existence level 1. Mediates transposition of transposon Tn5 by a 'cut and paste' mechanism. First, the monomeric transposase binds the 19 bp inverted DNA repeats flanking the transposon. Then, dimerization of the DNA- bound transposase creates a synaptic DNA complex. After nicking of the first DNA strand, excision of the transposon proceeds through a series of intermediates. The transposase then mediates the insertion of the transposon at a new site by strand transfer. The activity of the wild- type tran
   5314..5902    -  rep_origin     ori: high-copy-number ColE1/pMB1/pBR322/pUC origin of replication
   6018..6301    +  misc_feature   cer region: ColE1-derived recombination site that helps to maintain plasmids as monomers
>Addgene plasmid #238627 | BRD4(46-460)-HaloTag Fusion Vector | addgene full sequence | sequence record 479503 | Addgene NGS Result
TCAATATTGGCCATTAGCCATATTATTCATTGGTTATATAGCATAAATCAATATTGGCTATTGGCCATTG
CATACGTTGTATCTATATCATAATATGTACATTTATATTGGCTCATGTCCAATATGACCGCCATGTTGGC
ATTGATTATTGACTAGTTATTAATAGTAATCAATTACGGGGTCATTAGTTCATAGCCCATATATGGAGTT
CCGCGTTACATAACTTACGGTAAATGGCCCGCCTGGCTGACCGCCCAACGACCCCCGCCCATTGACGTCA
ATAATGACGTATGTTCCCATAGTAACGCCAATAGGGACTTTCCATTGACGTCAATGGGTGGAGTATTTAC
GGTAAACTGCCCACTTGGCAGTACATCAAGTGTATCATATGCCAAGTCCGCCCCCTATTGACGTCAATGA
CGGTAAATGGCCCGCCTGGCATTATGCCCAGTACATGACCTTACGGGACTTTCCTACTTGGCAGTACATC
TACGTATTAGTCATCGCTATTACCATGGTGATGCGGTTTTGGCAGTACACCAATGGGCGTGGATAGCGGT
TTGACTCACGGGGATTTCCAAGTCTCCACCCCATTGACGTCAATGGGAGTTTGTTTTGGCACCAAAATCA
ACGGGACTTTCCAAAATGTCGTAATAACCCCGCCCCGTTGACGCAAATGGGCGGTAGGCGTGTACGGTGG
GAGGTCTATATAAGCAGAGCTGGTTTAGTGAACCGTCAGATCACTAGAAGCTTTATTGCGGTAGTTTATC
ACAGTTAAATTGCTAACGCAGTCAGTGCTTCTGACACAACAGTCTCGAACTTAAGCTGCAGAAGTTGGTC
GTGAGGCACTGGGCAGGTAAGTATCAAGGTTACAAGACAGGTTTAAGGAGACCAATAGAAACTGGGCTTG
TCGAGACAGAGAAGACTCTTGCGTTTCTGATAGGCACCTATTGGTCTTACTGACATCCACTTTGCCTTTC
TCTCCACAGGTGTCCACTCCCAGTTCAATTACAGCTCTTAAGGCTAGAGTATTAATACGACTCACTATAG
GGCTAGCGATCGCCATGGAGACCTCCAACCCTAACAAGCCCAAGAGGCAG
[300 nt withheld, positions 1101-1400]
AAAATAAATGAGCTACCCACAGAAGAAACCGAGATCATGATAGTCCAGGCAAAAGGAAGAGGACGTGGGA
GGAAAGAAACAGGGACAGCAAAACCTGGCGTTTCCACGGTACCAAACACAACTCAAGCATCGACTCCTCC
GCAGACCCAGACCCCTCAGCCGAATCCTCCTCCTGTGCAGGCCACGCCTCACCCCTTCCCTGCCGTCACC
CCGGACCTCATCGTCCAGACCCCTGTCATGACAGTGGTGCCTCCCCAGCCACTGCAGACSCCCCCGCCAG
TGCCCCCCCAGCCACAACCCCCACCCGCTCCAGCTCCCCAGCCCGTACAGAGCCACCCACCCATCATCGC
GGCCACCCCACAGCCTGTGAAGACAAAGACCACCATTGACCCCATTCACGAGCCACCCTCGCTGCCCCCG
GAGCCCAAGACCACCAAGCTGGGCCAGCGGCGGGAGAGCAGCCGGCCTGTGAAACCTCCAAAGAAGGACG
TGCCCGACTCTCAGCAGCACCCAGCACCAGAGAAGAGCAGCAAGGTCTCGGAGCAGCTCAAGTGCTGCAG
CGGCATCCTCAAGGAGATGTTTGCCAAGAAGCACGCCGCCTACGCCTGGCCCTTCTACAAGCCTGTGGAC
GTGGAGGCACTGGGCCTACACGACTACTGTGACATCATCAAGCACCCCATGGACATGAGCACAATCAAGT
CTAAACTGGAGGCCCGTGAGTACCGTGATGCTCAGGAGTTTGGTGCTGACGTCCGATTGATGTTCTCCAA
CTGCTATAAGTACAACCCTCCTGACCATGAGGTGGTGGCCATGGCCCGCAAGCTCCAGGATGTGTTCGAA
ATGCGCTTTGCCAAGATGCCGGACGAGGTTTCTCTCGAGCCAACCACTGAGGATCTGTACTTTCAGAGCG
ATAACGATGGATCCGAAATCGGTACTGGCTTTCCATTCGACCCCCATTATGTGGAAGTCCTGGGCGAGCG
CATGCACTACGTCGATGTTGGTCCGCGCGATGGCACCCCTGTGCTGTTCCTGCACGGTAACCCGACCTCC
TCCTACGTGTGGCGCAACATCATCCCGCATGTTGCACCGACCCATCGCTGCATTGCTCCAGACCTGATCG
GTATGGGCAAATCCGACAAACCAGACCTGGGTTATTTCTTCGACGACCACGTCCGCTTCATGGATGCCTT
CATCGAAGCCCTGGGTCTGGAAGAGGTCGTCCTGGTCATTCACGACTGGGGCTCCGCTCTGGGTTTCCAC
TGGGCCAAGCGCAATCCAGAGCGCGTCAAAGGTATTGCATTTATGGAGTTCATCCGCCCTATCCCGACCT
GGGACGAATGGCCAGAATTTGCCCGCGAGACCTTCCAGGCCTTCCGCACCACCGACGTCGGCCGCAAGCT
GATCATCGATCAGAACGTTTTTATCGAGGGTACGCTGCCGATGGGTGTCGTCCGCCCGCTGACTGAAGTC
GAGATGGACCATTACCGCGAGCCGTTCCTGAATCCTGTTGACCGCGAGCCACTGTGGCGCTTCCCAAACG
AGCTGCCAATCGCCGGTGAGCCAGCGAACATCGTCGCGCTGGTCGAAGAATACATGGACTGGCTGCACCA
GTCCCCTGTCCCGAAGCTGCTGTTCTGGGGCACCCCAGGCGTTCTGATCCCACCGGCCGAAGCCGCTCGC
CTGGCCAAAAGCCTGCCTAACTGCAAGGCTGTGGACATCGGCCCGGGTCTGAATCTGCTGCAAGAAGACA
ACCCGGACCTGATCGGCAGCGAGATCGCGCGCTGGCTGTCTACTCTGGAGATTTCCGGTTAATAGAATTC
TAGAGTCGACCTGCAGGCATGCAAGCTGATCCGGCTGCTAACAAAGCCCGAAAGGAAGCTGAGTTGGCTG
CTGCCACCGCTGAGCAATAACTAGCATAACCCCTTGGGGCGGCCGCTTCGAGCAGACATGATAAGATACA
TTGATGAGTTTGGACAAACCACAACTAGAATGCAGTGAAAAAAATGCTTTATTTGTGAAATTTGTGATGC
TATTGCTTTATTTGTAACCATTATAAGCTGCAATAAACAAGTTAACAACAACAATTGCATTCATTTTATG
TTTCAGGTTCAGGGGGAGATGTGGGAGGTTTTTTTAAGCAAGTAAAACCTCTACAAATGTGGTAAAATCG
AATTTTAACAAAATATTAACGCTTACAATTTCCTGATGCGGTATTTTCTCCTTACGCATCTGTGCGGTAT
TTCACACCGCATACGCGGATCTGCGCAGCACCATGGCCTGAAATAACCTCTGAAAGAGGAACTTGGTTAG
GTACCTTCTGAGGCGGAAAGAACCAGCTGTGGAATGTGTGTCAGTTAGGGTGTGGAAAGTCCCCAGGCTC
CCCAGCAGGCAGAAGTATGCAAAGCATGCATCTCAATTAGTCAGCAACCAGGTGTGGAAAGTCCCCAGGC
TCCCCAGCAGGCAGAAGTATGCAAAGCATGCATCTCAATTAGTCAGCAACCATAGTCCCGCCCCTAACTC
CGCCCATCCCGCCCCTAACTCCGCCCAGTTCCGCCCATTCTCCGCCCCATGGCTGACTAATTTTTTTTAT
TTATGCAGAGGCCGAGGCCGCCTCGGCCTCTGAGCTATTCCAGAAGTAGTGAGGAGGCTTTTTTGGAGGC
CTAGGCTTTTGCAAAAAGCTTAATTAACTGTTGACAATTAATCATCGGCATAGTATATCGGCATAGTATA
ATACGACAAGGTGAGGAACTAAACCCAGGAGGCAGATCATGATTGAACAAGATGGATTGCACGCAGGTTC
TCCGGCCGCTTGGGTGGAGAGGCTATTCGGCTATGACTGGGCACAACAGACAATCGGCTGCTCTGATGCC
GCCGTGTTCCGGCTGTCAGCGCAGGGGCGCCCGGTTCTTTTTGTCAAGACCGACCTGTCCGGTGCCCTGA
ATGAACTGCAGGACGAGGCAGCGCGGCTATCGTGGCTGGCCACGACGGGCGTTCCTTGCGCAGCTGTGCT
CGACGTTGTCACTGAAGCGGGAAGGGACTGGCTGCTATTGGGCGAAGTGCCGGGGCAGGATCTCCTGTCA
TCTCACCTTGCTCCTGCCGAGAAAGTATCCATCATGGCTGATGCAATGCGGCGGCTGCATACGCTTGATC
CGGCTACCTGCCCATTCGACCACCAAGCGAAACATCGCATCGAGCGAGCACGTACTCGGATGGAAGCCGG
TCTTGTCGATCAGGATGATCTGGACGAAGAGCATCAGGGGCTCGCGCCAGCCGAACTGTTCGCCAGGCTC
AAGGCGCGCATGCCCGACGGCGAGGATCTCGTCGTGACCCATGGCGATGCCTGCTTGCCGAATATCATGG
TGGAAAATGGCCGCTTTTCTGGATTCATCGACTGTGGCCGGCTGGGTGTGGCGGACCGCTATCAGGACAT
AGCGTTGGCTACCCGTGATATTGCTGAAGAGCTTGGCGGCGAATGGGCTGACCGCTTCCTCGTGCTTTAC
GGTATCGCCGCTCCCGATTCGCAGCGCATCGCCTTCTATCGCCTTCTTGACGAGTTCTTCTGAGCGGGAC
TCTGGGGTTCGAAATGACCGACCAAGCGACGCCCAACCTGCCATCACGATGGCCGCAATAAAATATCTTT
ATTTTCATTACATCTGTGTGTTGGTTTTTTGTGTGAATCGATAGCGATAAGGATCCTCTTTGCGCTTGCG
TTTTCCCTTGTCCAGATAGCCCAGTAGCTGACATTCATCCGGGGTCAGCACCGTTTCTGCGGACTGGCTT
TCTACCCGGTATCAGCTCACTCAAAGGCGGTAATACGGTTATCCACAGAATCAGGGGATAACGCAGGAAA
GAACATGTGAGCAAAAGGCCAGCAAAAGGCCAGGAACCGTAAAAAGGCCGCGTTGCTGGCGTTTTTCCAT
AGGCTCCGCCCCCCTGACGAGCATCACAAAAATCGACGCTCAAGTCAGAGGTGGCGAAACCCGACAGGAC
TATAAAGATACCAGGCGTTTCCCCCTGGAAGCTCCCTCGTGCGCTCTCCTGTTCCGACCCTGCCGCTTAC
CGGATACCTGTCCGCCTTTCTCCCTTCGGGAAGCGTGGCGCTTTCTCATAGCTCACGCTGTAGGTATCTC
AGTTCGGTGTAGGTCGTTCGCTCCAAGCTGGGCTGTGTGCACGAACCCCCCGTTCAGCCCGACCGCTGCG
CCTTATCCGGTAACTATCGTCTTGAGTCCAACCCGGTAAGACACGACTTATCGCCACTGGCAGCAGCCAC
TGGTAACAGGATTAGCAGAGCGAGGTATGTAGGCGGTGCTACAGAGTTCTTGAAGTGGTGGCCTAACTAC
GGCTACACTAGAAGGACAGTATTTGGTATCTGCGCTCTGCTGAAGCCAGTTACCTTCGGAAAAAGAGTTG
GTAGCTCTTGATCCGGCAAACAAACCACCGCTGGTAGCGGTGGTTTTTTTGTTTGCAAGCAGCAGATTAC
GCGCAGAAAAAAAGGATTTCAAGAAGATCCTTTGATCTTTTCTACGGGGTCTGACGCTCAGTGGAACGAA
AACTCACGTTAAGGGATTTTGGTCATGAGATTATCAAAAAGGATCTTCACCTAGATCCTTTTATAGTCCG
GAAATACAGGAACGCACGCTGGATGGCCCTTCGCTGGGATGGTGAAACCATGAAAAATGGCAGCTTCAGT
GGATTAAGTGGGGGTAATGTGGCCTGTACCCTCTGGTTGCATAGGTATTCATACGGTTAAAATTTATCAG
GCGCGATTGCGGCAGTTTTTCGGGTGGTTTGTTGCCATTTTTACCTGTCTGCTGCCGTGATCGCGCTGAA
CGCGTTTTAGCGGTGCGTACAATTAAGGGATTATGGTAAATCCACTTACTGTCTGCCCTCGTAGCCATCG
AGATAAACCGCAGTACTCCGGCCACGATGCGTCCGGCGTAGAGGATCGAGATCT
